>Addgene plasmid #9061 | pMIG small T 110 | addgene partial sequence | sequence record 17582 | 9061 with pLXSN-5
GCCCTCACTCCTTCTCTAGGCGCCGGAATTAGATCCGCCACCATGGATAAAGTTTTAAACAGAGAGGAAT
CTTTGCAGCTAATGGACCTTCTAGGTCTTGAAAGGAGTGCCTGGGGGAATATTCCTCTGATGAGAAAGGC
ATATTTAAAAAAATGCAAGGAGTTTCATCCTGATAAAGGAGGAGATGAAGAAAAAATGAAGAAAATGAAT
ACTCTGTACAAGAAAATGGAAGATGGAGTAAAATATGCTCATCAACCTGACTTTGGAGGCTTCTGGGATG
CAACTGAGGTATTTGCTTCTTCCTTAAATCCTGGTGTTGATGCAATGTACTGCAAACAATGGCCTGAGTG
TGCAAAGAAAATGTCTGCTAACTAAGAATTCCGCCCCCCCCCCCC
