[The description below was written by a language model from this plasmid's Addgene catalogue record.]
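Description:
pMIG small T 110 is a retroviral mammalian expression plasmid built on the pMIG backbone (about 7 kb without insert). It is maintained in bacteria as a high-copy plasmid under ampicillin selection. No feature table accompanies the record, so the origin of replication, the LTRs and packaging signal, and the promoter driving the insert are not explicitly stated. In retroviral vectors of this type, expression normally comes from the viral long terminal repeat, and the plasmid is used in packaging cells to produce virus that integrates the cassette into target cells.

The insert is a truncated form of the simian virus 40 small T antigen, roughly 330 bp, encoding only the N-terminal 110 amino acids of the protein. It was placed between BamHI and EcoRI sites, upstream of the backbone's IRES-GFP element. Although the catalogue lists IRES-GFP as a C-terminal tag, an internal ribosome entry site normally directs separate translation of the downstream reading frame. GFP would therefore be made as an independent protein from the same bicistronic transcript rather than fused to small T. Green fluorescence then marks transduced cells and allows them to be identified or sorted without drug selection; no mammalian selectable marker is recorded.

The associated publication title indicates that the plasmid belongs to a study defining which elements of the SV40 early region are needed to transform human cells. In that context, this deletion mutant would serve to test whether the N-terminal portion of small T alone can contribute to transformation, compared with the full-length protein.
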