Addgene plasmid #9061: pMIG small T 110
Depositing lab: Bob Weinberg. Depositing organization: Whitehead Institute for Biomedical Research. Publication: Enumeration of the simian virus 40 early region elements necessary for human cell transformation. Hahn WC, Dessain SK, Brooks MW, King JE, Elenbaas B, Sabatini DM, DeCaprio JA, Weinberg RA. Mol Cell Biol 2002 Apr;22(7):2111-23. 10.1128/MCB.22.7.2111-2123.2002 PubMed 11884599.
Backbone
  Vector backbone: pMIG
  Backbone size w/o insert (bp): 7000
  Vector type: Mammalian Expression, Retroviral
Growth in bacteria
  Bacterial resistance: Ampicillin, 100 μg/mL
  Growth temperature: 37°C
  Growth strain: Stbl3
  Copy number: High Copy
Gene/Insert
  Gene/Insert name: SV40 small T Antigen 110 (alt name: SV40 small T Antigen)
  Species: simian virus
  Insert size (bp): 330
  Mutation: contains only the N-termial 110 amino acids
  Entrez Gene: SV40gp7 (a.k.a. SV40gp7)
  Tag / fusion protein: IRES GFP (C terminal on backbone)
  Cloning method: Restriction Enzyme; 5′ cloning site BamHI (unknown if destroyed); 3′ cloning site EcoRI (not destroyed)
  Sequencing primers: 5′ pLXSN 5'
Terms and licenses: Academic/Nonprofit Terms; Industry Terms: Not Available to Industry
How to cite: pMIG small T 110 was a gift from Bob Weinberg (Addgene plasmid # 9061 ; http://n2t.net/addgene:9061 ; RRID:Addgene_9061)
